Addgene plasmid #203911: pEF-1α_ZF9LOV[C2]-VP64 (pLZA126)
Purpose: Encodes engineered opto-ZF9 with AsLOV2(408-543) inserted in C2 position in mammalian cells
Depositing lab: Jared Toettcher. Depositing organization: Princeton University. Publication: Light-switchable transcription factors obtained by direct screening in mammalian cells. Zhu L, McNamara HM, Toettcher JE. Nat Commun. 2023 Jun 2;14(1):3185. doi: 10.1038/s41467-023-38993-6. PubMed 37268649.
Backbone
  Vector backbone: pVITRO1-NEO-MCS
  Backbone size w/o insert (bp): 6994
  Total vector size (bp): 7897
  Vector type: Mammalian Expression
Growth in bacteria
  Bacterial resistance: Kanamycin, 50 μg/mL
  Growth temperature: 37°C
  Growth strain: DH5alpha
  Copy number: Unknown
Gene/Insert
  Gene/Insert name: ZF9LOV[C2]-VP64
  Species: Synthetic
  Insert size (bp): 903
  Promoter: EF1α
  Cloning method: Gibson Cloning
  Sequencing primers: 5′ aaaccaccgctaattcaaagcaac
Terms and licenses: Academic/Nonprofit Terms; Industry Terms: Not Available to Industry
How to cite: pEF-1α_ZF9LOV[C2]-VP64 (pLZA126) was a gift from Jared Toettcher (Addgene plasmid # 203911 ; http://n2t.net/addgene:203911 ; RRID:Addgene_203911)
