[The description below was written by a language model from this plasmid's Addgene catalogue record and pLannotate feature annotations shown in this document.]
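Description:
pEF-1α_ZF9LOV[C2]-VP64 (pLZA126) is a 7.9 kb mammalian expression plasmid built by Gibson cloning on the dual-cassette pVITRO1-NEO-MCS backbone. It is propagated in E. coli through a high-copy ColE1/pUC-type origin and selected with kanamycin. The resistance gene is the Tn5 NeoR/KanR aminoglycoside phosphotransferase. Short bacterial promoter elements (annotated as tac and T7 fragments) precede this gene for expression in E. coli, and it can also confer G418 resistance in mammalian cells.

The payload is a synthetic, roughly 900 bp open reading frame encoding an engineered light-switchable transcription factor, "opto-ZF9". In it, the AsLOV2 photosensory domain (residues 408–543) is inserted at a position designated C2 within the ZF9 zinc-finger DNA-binding domain, and the protein is fused at its C terminus to the VP64 tetrameric VP16 activation domain. In the feature table, this cassette sits downstream of an SV40 enhancer fragment and an EF-1α promoter (annotated as the mouse version). It begins with a FLAG tag fragment and ends at an SV40 polyadenylation signal. The automated "miniSOG" annotation most likely marks the LOV2 domain, since miniSOG is itself LOV-derived, and the "EGR1" fragment likely reflects the zinc-finger scaffold.

The second cassette starts with a CMV enhancer/promoter fragment, followed by an unannotated stretch. It then carries mCherry, an FMDV IRES, NeoR/KanR and an EF-1α poly(A) signal, so the red reporter and the selection marker should be co-expressed to mark transfected cells. The record indicates use for optogenetic control of transcription in mammalian cells, but it does not describe the matching ZF9-responsive reporter or the direction of the light response.
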