Features (pLannotate 1.2.2; 17 found; start..end, strand, type, name):
     51..242     +  promoter       SV40 promoter (fragment): SV40 enhancer and early promoter
    429..1562    +  promoter       mEF-1α promoter (fragment): strong constitutive promoter for mouse elongation factor EF-1α
   1588..1608    +  CDS            FLAG (fragment): FLAG® epitope tag, followed by an enterokinase cleavage site
   1687..2004    +  CDS            miniSOG: miniSOG is a basic (constitutively fluorescent) cyan fluorescent protein published in 2011, derived from Arabidopsis thaliana. It requires the cofactor flavin for fluorescence.
   2092..2175    +  CDS            EGR1 (fragment): EGR1_SERCA - Also known as ZENK From Serinus canaria (Island canary) (Fringilla canaria).
   2329..2478    +  CDS            VP64: tetrameric repeat of the minimal activation domain of herpes simplex virus VP16 (Beerli et al., 1998)
   2510..2631    -  polyA_signal   SV40 poly(A) signal: SV40 polyadenylation signal
   2654..2725    -  CDS            large T antigen (fragment): large T antigen from SV40 (simian virus 40)
   2819..3407    +  rep_origin     ori: high-copy-number ColE1/pMB1/pBR322/pUC origin of replication
   3487..3790    +  enhancer       CMV enhancer: human cytomegalovirus immediate early enhancer
   3792..3891    +  promoter       CMV promoter (fragment): human cytomegalovirus (CMV) immediate early promoter
   5223..5932    +  CDS            mCherry (fragment): monomeric derivative of DsRed fluorescent protein (Shaner et al., 2004) mammalian codon-optimized
   5940..6384    +  misc_feature   FMDV IRES: internal ribosome entry site (IRES) of the foot-and-mouth disease virus
   6417..6435    +  promoter       tac promoter (fragment): strong E. coli promoter; hybrid between the trp and lac UV5 promoters
   6455..6473    +  promoter       T7 promoter: promoter for bacteriophage T7 RNA polymerase
   6483..7277    +  CDS            NeoR/KanR: aminoglycoside phosphotransferase from Tn5; aph(3')-II (or nptII); confers resistance to neomycin, kanamycin, and G418 (Geneticin®)
   7324..7896    +  polyA_signal   EF-1α poly(A) signal: human EF-1α polyadenylation signal
>Addgene plasmid #203911 | pEF-1α_ZF9LOV[C2]-VP64 (pLZA126) | addgene full sequence | sequence record 401663 | Addgene NGS Result
CCTGCAGGGCCTGAAATAACCTCTGAAAGAGGAACTTGGTTAGGTACCTTCTGAGGCGGAAAGAACCAGC
TGTGGAATGTGTGTCAGTTAGGGTGTGGAAAGTCCCCAGGCTCCCCAGCAGGCAGAAGTATGCAAAGCAT
GCATCTCAATTAGTCAGCAACCAGGTGTGGAAAGTCCCCAGGCTCCCCAGCAGGCAGAAGTATGCAAAGC
ATGCATCTCAATTAGTCAGCAACCATAGTCCCACTAGTGGAGCCGAGAGTAATTCATACAAAAGGAGGGA
TCGCCTTCGCAAGGGGAGAGCCCAGGGACCGTCCCTAAATTCTCACAGACCCAAATCCCTGTAGCCGCCC
CACGACAGCGCGAGGAGCATGCGCTCAGGGCTGAGCGCGGGGAGAGCAGAGCACACAAGCTCATAGACCC
TGGTCGTGGGGGGGAGGACCGGGGAGCTGGCGCGGGGCAAACTGGGAAAGCGGTGTCGTGTGCTGGCTCC
GCCCTCTTCCCGAGGGTGGGGGAGAACGGTATATAAGTGCGGCAGTCGCCTTGGACGTTCTTTTTCGCAA
CGGGTTTGCCGTCAGAACGCAGGTGAGGGGCGGGTGTGGCTTCCGCGGGCCGCCGAGCTGGAGGTCCTGC
TCCGAGCGGGCCGGGCCCCGCTGTCGTCGGCGGGGATTAGCTGCGAGCATTCCCGCTTCGAGTTGCGGGC
GGCGCGGGAGGCAGAGTGCGAGGCCTAGCGGCAACCCCGTAGCCTCGCCTCGTGTCCGGCTTGAGGCCTA
GCGTGGTGTCCGCGCCGCCGCCGCGTGCTACTCCGGCCGCACTCTGGTCTTTTTTTTTTTTGTTGTTGTT
GCCCTGCTGCCTTCGATTGCCGTTCAGCAATAGGGGCTAACAAAGGGAGGGTGCGGGGCTTGCTCGCCCG
GAGCCCGGAGAGGTCATGGTTGGGGAGGAATGGAGGGACAGGAGTGGCGGCTGGGGCCCGCCCGCCTTCG
GAGCACATGTCCGACGCCACCTGGATGGGGCGAGGCCTGGGGTTTTTCCCGAAGCAACCAGGCTGGGGTT
AGCGTGCCGAGGCCATGTGGCCCCAGCACCCGGCACGATCTGGCTTGGCGGCGCCGCGTTGCCCTGCCTC
CCTAACTAGGGTGAGGCCATCCCGTCCGGCACCAGTTGCGTGCGTGGAAAGATGGCCGCTCCCGGGCCCT
GTTGCAAGGAGCTCAAAATGGAGGACGCGGCAGCCCGGTGGAGCGGGCGGGTGAGTCACCCACACAAAGG
AAGAGGGCCTGGTCCCTCACCGGCTGCTGCTTCCTGTGACCCCGTGGTCCTATCGGCCGCAATAGTCACC
TCGGGCTTTTGAGCACGGCTAGTCGCGGCGGGGGGAGGGGATGTAATGGCGTTGGAGTTTGTTCACATTT
GGTGGGTGGAGACTAGTCAGGCCAGCCTGGCGCTGGAAGTCATTTTTGGAATTTGTCCCCTTGAGTTTTG
AGCGGAGCTAATTCTCGGGCTTCTTAGCGGTTCAAAGGTATCTTTTAAACCCTTTTTTAGGTGTTGTGAA
AACCACCGCTAATTCAAAGCAACCGGTGATATCAAAGATCTATGGACTACAAGGACGACGATGACAAGCC
CAAGAAAAAGCGCAAGGTCTCTAGACCCGGGGAGCGCCCCTTCCAGTGTCGCATTTGCATGGCATCTTTG
GAACGTATCGAAAAGAATTTTGTCATCACGGATCCGCGTCTTCCCGACAATCCGATTATCTTCGCGTCAG
ACTCTTTCTTACAACTGACTGAGTATAGTAGAGAGGAGATATTGGGGCGTAACTGTAGATTTCTTCAGGG
GCCAGAAACTGATCGGGCTACCGTTCGCAAGATACGTGACGCAATAGACAACCAGACCGAGGTGACGGTG
CAGCTGATTAACTACACAAAGTCTGGGAAGAAGTTCTGGAACCTGTTTCATTTACAACCTATGAGAGATC
AAAAAGGTGACGTTCAATATTTCATCGGGGTTCAGTTAGATGGGACTGAGCACGTGAGAGATGCAGCAGA
AAGAGAGGGTGTAATGCTTATTAAAAAAACAGCCGAGAATATCGACGAAGCCGCTGCGTCACGGAACTTT
TCGGATAAAACTAAATTGAGAGTTCATACCCGTACTCATACCGGTGAAAAACCGTTTCAGTGTCGGATCT
GTATGCGAAATTTCTCCGTTAGACATAATTTGACTAGACATCTACGTACGCACACCGGCGAGAAGCCATT
CCAATGCCGAATATGCATGCGCAACTTCAGTCAATCTACTTCTTTGCAAAGACACCTAAAAACCCACCTG
AGAGGATCCGGGCGCGCCGACGCGCTGGACGATTTCGATCTCGACATGCTGGGTTCTGATGCCCTCGATG
ACTTTGACCTGGATATGTTGGGAAGCGACGCATTGGATGACTTTGATCTGGACATGCTCGGCTCCGATGC
TCTGGACGATTTCGATCTCGATATGTTAATTAATTGTTAAGCTAGCTGGCCAGACATGATAAGATACATT
GATGAGTTTGGACAAACCACAACTAGAATGCAGTGAAAAAAATGCTTTATTTGTGAAATTTGTGATGCTA
TTGCTTTATTTGTAACCATTATAAGCTGCAATAAACAAGTTAACAACAACAATTGCATTCATTTTATGTT
TCAGGTTCAGGGGGAGGTGTGGGAGGTTTTTTAAAGCAAGTAAAACCTCTACAAATGTGGTATGGAAATG
TTAATTAACTAGCCATGACCAAAATCCCTTAACGTGAGTTTTCGTTCCACTGAGCGTCAGACCCCGTAGA
AAAGATCAAAGGATCTTCTTGAGATCCTTTTTTTCTGCGCGTAATCTGCTGCTTGCAAACAAAAAAACCA
CCGCTACCAGCGGTGGTTTGTTTGCCGGATCAAGAGCTACCAACTCTTTTTCCGAAGGTAACTGGCTTCA
GCAGAGCGCAGATACCAAATACTGTTCTTCTAGTGTAGCCGTAGTTAGGCCACCACTTCAAGAACTCTGT
AGCACCGCCTACATACCTCGCTCTGCTAATCCTGTTACCAGTGGCTGCTGCCAGTGGCGATAAGTCGTGT
CTTACCGGGTTGGACTCAAGACGATAGTTACCGGATAAGGCGCAGCGGTCGGGCTGAACGGGGGGTTCGT
GCACACAGCCCAGCTTGGAGCGAACGACCTACACCGAACTGAGATACCTACAGCGTGAGCTATGAGAAAG
CGCCACGCTTCCCGAAGGGAGAAAGGCGGACAGGTATCCGGTAAGCGGCAGGGTCGGAACAGGAGAGCGC
ACGAGGGAGCTTCCAGGGGGAAACGCCTGGTATCTTTATAGTCCTGTCGGGTTTCGCCACCTCTGACTTG
AGCGTCGATTTTTGTGATGCTCGTCAGGGGGGCGGAGCCTATGGAAAAACGCCAGCAACGCGGCCTTTTT
ACGGTTCCTGGCCTTTTGCTGGCCTTTTGCTCACATGTTCTTAATTAACCTGCAGGCGTTACATAACTTA
CGGTAAATGGCCCGCCTGGCTGACCGCCCAACGACCCCCGCCCATTGACGTCAATAATGACGTATGTTCC
CATAGTAACGCCAATAGGGACTTTCCATTGACGTCAATGGGTGGAGTATTTACGGTAAACTGCCCACTTG
GCAGTACATCAAGTGTATCATATGCCAAGTACGCCCCCTATTGACGTCAATGACGGTAAATGGCCCGCCT
GGCATTATGCCCAGTACATGACCTTATGGGACTTTCCTACTTGGCAGTACATCTACGTATTAGTCATCGC
TATTACCATGATGATGCGGTTTTGGCAGTACATCAATGGGCGTGGATAGCGGTTTGACTCACGGGGATTT
CCAAGTCTCCACCCCATTGACGTCAATGGGAGTTTGTTTTGACTAGTGGAGCCGAGAGTAATTCATACAA
AAGGAGGGATCGCCTTCGCAAGGGGAGAGCCCAGGGACCGTCCCTAAATTCTCACAGACCCAAATCCCTG
TAGCCGCCCCACGACAGCGCGAGGAGCATGCGCCCAGGGCTGAGCGCGGGTAGATCAGAGCACACAAGCT
CACAGTCCCCGGCGGTGGGGGGAGGGGCGCGCTGAGCGGGGGCCAGGGAGCTGGCGCGGGGCAAACTGGG
AAAGTGGTGTCGTGTGCTGGCTCCGCCCTCTTCCCGAGGGTGGGGGAGAACGGTATATAAGTGCGGTAGT
CGCCTTGGACGTTCTTTTTCGCAACGGGTTTGCCGTCAGAACGCAGGTGAGTGGCGGGTGTGGCTTCCGC
GGGCCCCGGAGCTGGAGCCCTGCTCTGAGCGGGCCGGGCTGATATGCGAGTGTCGTCCGCAGGGTTTAGC
TGTGAGCATTCCCACTTCGAGTGGCGGGCGGTGCGGGGGTGAGAGTGCGAGGCCTAGCGGCAACCCCGTA
GCCTCGCCTCGTGTCCGGCTTGAGGCCTAGCGTGGTGTCCGCCGCCGCGTGCCACTCCGGCCGCACTATG
CGTTTTTTGTCCTTGCTGCCCTCGATTGCCTTCCAGCAGCATGGGCTAACAAAGGGAGGGTGTGGGGCTC
ACTCTTAAGGAGCCCATGAAGCTTACGTTGGATAGGAATGGAAGGGCAGGAGGGGCGACTGGGGCCCGCC
CGCCTTCGGAGCACATGTCCGACGCCACCTGGATGGGGCGAGGCCTGTGGCTTTCCGAAGCAATCGGGCG
TGAGTTTAGCCTACCTGGGCCATGTGGCCCTAGCACTGGGCACGGTCTGGCCTGGCGGTGCCGCGTTCCC
TTGCCTCCCAACAAGGGTGAGGCCGTCCCGCCCGGCACCAGTTGCTTGCGCGGAAAGATGGCCGCTCCCG
GGGCCCTGTTGCAAGGAGCTCAAAATGGAGGACGCGGCAGCCCGGTGGAGCGGGCGGGTGAGTCACCCAC
ACAAAGGAAGAGGGCCTTGCCCCTCGCCGGCCGCTGCTTCCTGTGACCCCGTGGTCTATCGGCCGCATAG
TCACCTCGGGCTTCTCTTGAGCACCGCTCGTCGCGGCGGGGGGAGGGGATCTAATGGCGTTGGAGTTTGT
TCACATTTGGTGGGTGGAGACTAGTCAGGCCAGCCTGGCGCTGGAAGTCATTCTTGGAATTTGCCCCTTT
GAGTTTGGAGCGAGGCTAATTCTCAAGCCTCTTAGCGGTTCAAAGGTATTTTCTAAACCCGTTTCCAGGT
GTTGTGAAAGCCACCGCTAATTCAAAGCAATCCGGAGTATACATGGTGAGCAAGGGCGAGGAGGATAACA
TGGCCATCATCAAGGAGTTCATGCGCTTCAAGGTGCACATGGAGGGCTCCGTGAACGGCCACGAGTTCGA
GATCGAGGGCGAGGGCGAGGGCCGCCCCTACGAGGGCACCCAGACCGCCAAGCTGAAGGTGACCAAGGGT
GGCCCCCTGCCCTTCGCCTGGGACATCCTGTCCCCTCAGTTCATGTACGGCTCCAAGGCCTACGTGAAGC
ACCCCGCCGACATCCCCGACTACTTGAAGCTGTCCTTCCCCGAGGGCTTCAAGTGGGAGCGCGTGATGAA
CTTCGAGGACGGCGGCGTGGTGACCGTGACCCAGGACTCCTCCCTGCAGGACGGCGAGTTCATCTACAAG
GTGAAGCTGCGCGGCACCAACTTCCCCTCCGACGGCCCCGTAATGCAGAAGAAGACCATGGGCTGGCAGG
CCTCCTCCGAGCGGATGTACCCCGAGGACGGCGCCCTGAAGGGCGAGATCAAGCAGAGGCTGAAGCTGAA
GGACGGCGGCCACTACGACGCTGAGGTCAAGACCACCTACAAGGCCAAGAAGCCCGTGCAGCTGCCCGGC
GCCTACAACGTCAACATCAAGTTGGACATCACCTCCCACAACGAGGACTACACCATCGTGGAACAGTACG
AACGCGCCGAGGGCCGCCACTCCACCGGCGGCATGGACGAGCTGTACAAGTAACCTAGGAGCAGGTTTCC
CCAATGACACAAAACGTGCAACTTGAAACTCCGCCTGGTCTTTCCAGGTCTAGAGGGGTAACACTTTGTA
CTGCGTTTGGCTCCACGCTCGATCCACTGGCGAGTGTTAGTAACAGCACTGTTGCTTCGTAGCGGAGCAT
GACGGCCGTGGGAACTCCTCCTTGGTAACAAGGACCCACGGGGCCAAAAGCCACGCCCACACGGGCCCGT
CATGTGTGCAACCCCAGCACGGCGACTTTACTGCGAAACCCACTTTAAAGTGACATTGAAACTGGTACCC
ACACACTGGTGACAGGCTAAGGATGCCCTTCAGGTACCCCGAGGTAACACGCGACACTCGGGATCTGAGA
AGGGGACTGGGGCTTCTATAAAAGCGCTCGGTTTAAAAAGCTTCTATGCCTGAATAGGTGACCGGAGGTC
GGCACCTTTCCTTTGCAATTACTGACCCTATGAATACACTGACTGTTTGACAATTAATCATCGGCATAGT
ATATCGGCATAGTATAATACGACTCACTATAGGAGGGCCACCATGATTGAACAAGATGGATTGCACGCAG
GTTCTCCGGCCGCTTGGGTGGAGAGGCTATTCGGCTATGACTGGGCACAACAGACAATCGGCTGCTCTGA
TGCCGCCGTGTTCCGGCTGTCAGCGCAGGGGCGCCCGGTTCTTTTTGTCAAGACCGACCTGTCCGGTGCC
CTGAATGAACTGCAAGACGAGGCAGCGCGGCTATCGTGGCTGGCCACGACGGGCGTTCCTTGCGCAGCTG
TGCTCGACGTTGTCACTGAAGCGGGAAGGGACTGGCTGCTATTGGGCGAAGTGCCGGGGCAGGATCTCCT
GTCATCTCACCTTGCTCCTGCCGAGAAAGTATCCATCATGGCTGATGCAATGCGGCGGCTGCATACGCTT
GATCCGGCTACCTGCCCATTCGACCACCAAGCGAAACATCGCATCGAGCGAGCACGTACTCGGATGGAAG
CCGGTCTTGTCGATCAGGATGATCTGGACGAAGAGCATCAGGGGCTCGCGCCAGCCGAACTGTTCGCCAG
GCTCAAGGCGAGCATGCCCGACGGCGAGGATCTCGTCGTGACACATGGCGATGCCTGCTTGCCGAATATC
ATGGTGGAAAATGGCCGCTTTTCTGGATTCATCGACTGTGGCCGGCTGGGTGTGGCGGACCGCTATCAGG
ACATAGCGTTGGCTACCCGTGATATTGCTGAAGAGCTTGGCGGCGAATGGGCTGACCGCTTCCTCGTGCT
TTACGGTATCGCCGCTCCCGATTCGCAGCGCATCGCCTTCTATCGCCTTCTTGACGAGTTCTTCTGAGCG
GGACTCTGGGGTTCGAAATGACCGACCAAGCGAATTCGCTAGGATTATCCCTAATACCTGCCACCCCACT
CTTAATCAGTGGTGGAAGAACGGTCTCAGAACTGTTTGTTTCAATTGGCCATTTAAGTTTAGTAGTAAAA
GACTGGTTAATGATAACAATGCATCGTAAAACCTTCAGAAGGAAAGGAGAATGTTTTGTGGACCACTTTG
GTTTTCTTTTTTGCGTGTGGCAGTTTTAAGTTATTAGTTTTTAAAATCAGTACTTTTTAATGGAAACAAC
TTGACCAAAAATTTGTCACAGAATTTTGAGACCCATTAAAAAAGTTAAATGAGAAACCTGTGTGTTCCTT
TGGTCAACACCGAGACATTTAGGTGAAAGACATCTAATTCTGGTTTTACGAATCTGGAAACTTCTTGAAA
ATGTAATTCTTGAGTTAACACTTCTGGGTGGAGAATAGGGTTGTTTTCCCCCCACATAATTGGAAGGGGA
AGGAATATCATTTAAAGCTATGGGAGGGTTGCTTTGATTACAACACTGGAGAGAAATGCAGCATGTTGCT
GATTGCCTGTCACTAAAACAGGCCAAAAACTGAGTCCTTGGGTTGCATAGAAAGCTG
